>Addgene plasmid #165871 | pEGFP-CT-Tagging | addgene full sequence | sequence record 345191 | Addgene NGS Result
CTTCTGCTTGTCGGCCATGATATAGACGTTGTGGCTGTTGTAGTTGTACTCCAGCTTGTGCCCCAGGATG
TTGCCGTCCTCCTTGAAGTCGATGCCCTTCAGCTCGATGCGGTTCACCAGGGTGTCGCCCTCGAACTTCA
CCTCGGCGCGGGTCTTGTAGTTGCCGTCGTCCTTGAAGAAGATGGTGCGCTCCTGGACGTAGCCTTCGGG
CATGGCGGACTTGAAGAAGTCGTGCTGCTTCATGTGGTCGGGGTAGCGGCTGAAGCACTGCACGCCGTAG
GTCAGGGTGGTCACGAGGGTGGGCCAGGGCACGGGCAGCTTGCCGGTGGTGCAGATGAACTTCAGGGTCA
GCTTGCCGTAGGTGGCATCGCCCTCGCCCTCGCCGGACACGCTGAACTTGTGGCCGTTTACGTCGCCGTC
CAGCTCGACCAGGATGGGCACCACCCCGGTGAACAGCTCCTCGCCCTTGCTCACCATCGAGGATAACTTC
GTATAGCATACATTATACGAAGTTATATCCGGATATAGTTCCTCCTTTCAGCAAAAAACCCCTCAAGACC
CGTTTAGAGGCCCCAAGGGGTTATGCTAGTTATTGCTCAGCGGTGGCAGCAGCCAACTCAGCTTCCTTTC
GGGCTTTGAAGCTTACCAATGCTTAATAAGAGAAGCCCCGATTTCTGCGATCTGACGGTTACGCTCGTCC
ATCGTCGCCTGGGAGCCTGTCGTATAGATTACCACAATACGTGAGGGTTTCCCATCCGGACCAAGTGCTG
CAATAATGCCACGAGAACCGCGTTCTCCCGCCCCAGACTTATCCGCAATAAACCATCCGGCTGGCAGGGC
AGAGCGCAGCAGCGGCCCGGCCACTTTATCTGCCTCCATCCAATCGATAAGTTGCTGGCGAGATGCCAGG
GTTAAAAGCTCTCCAGTCAGCAATTTACGCAGCGTTGTGGCCATAGCGACGGGCATCGTCGTGTCACGTT
CGTCATTGGGGATAGCTTCGTTTAATTCCGGCTCCCAGCGGTCTAAACGAGTGACGTGATCGCCCATGTT
GTGAAGGAATGCCGTCAGCTCCTTCGGACCGCCAATGGTCGTAAGCAGAAGGTTGGCGGCGGTGTTATCA
GACATCGTAATAGCGGCACTACACAGTTCACGAACTGTCATGCCATCAGTCAAATGCTTCTCTGTTACGG
GGGAGTATTCCACAAGATCATTCTGGGAGTAGTGGATACGACGGCCCAGTTGCTCTTGACCTGCATCGAT
GGAGCTTAAAACCGCGCCGCACAACAACACTTTGAAGGTACTCATCATGGGGAAACGTTCTTCAGGGCGG
AAGCTCTCTAAGATTTTTCCGGAATTAAGGTCCAACTCAATGTAACCGACACGAGCACCAAGTTGATCCT
CTGCATCCTTAACTTTGACCAGCGTTTCTGGATGGGCGAATACTGGCAAACAGAATGCAGCAAAAAAGGG
GATCAGCGCCACACGGAAATGTTGAATACTCATTATGTCTAACCTCCTTACGTATCGCATATTATATGTG
AATCACAGTGATATGTAAGTATTATAACTTCGTATAGCATACATTATACGAAGTTATGGCACTGCCGCCG
CTACCTCCGCTTCCACCGGAACCTCCTGAGACGAATTCGTTAAAATTGTAAGCGTTAATATTTTGTTAAA
ATTCGCGTTAAATTTTTGTTAAATCAGCTCATTTTTTAACCAATAGGCCGAAATCGGCAAAATCCCTTAT
AAATCAAAAGAATAGACCGAGATAGGGT
[37 nt withheld, positions 1779-1815]
AAAGAACGTGGACTCCAACGTCAAAGGGCGAAAAACCGTCTATCAGGGCGCTGGCCCACTACGTGAACCA
TCACCCT
[91 nt withheld, positions 1893-1983]
G
[125 nt withheld, positions 1985-2109]
ACATCATGTTTGACAGCTTATCATCGAATTTCTGCCATTCATCCGCTTATTATCACTTATTCAGGCGTAG
CAACCAGGCGTTTAAGGGCACCAATAACTGCCTTAAAAAAAATCAGAAAAACTCATCGAGCATCAAATGA
AACTGCAATTTATTCATATCAGGATTATCAATACCATATTTTTGAAAAAGCCGTTTCTGTAATGAAGGAG
AAAACTCACCGAGGCAGTTCCATAGGATGGCAAGATCCTGGTATCGGTCTGCGATTCCGACTCGTCCAAC
ATCAATACAACCTATTAATTTCCCCTCGTCAAAAATAAGGTTATCAAGTGAGAAATCACCATGAGTGACG
ACTGAATCCGGTGAGAATGGCAAAAGTTTATGCATTTCTTTCCAGACTTGTTCAACAGGCCAGCCATTAC
GCTCGTCATCAAAATCACTCGCATCAACCAAACCGTTATTCATTCGTGATTGCGCCTGAGCGAGTCGAAA
TACGCGATCGCTGTTAAAAGGACAATTACAAACAGGAATCGAATGCAACCGGCGCAGGAACACTGCCAGC
GCATCAACAATATTTTCACCTGAATCAGGATATTCTTCTAATACCTGGAATGCTGTTTTCCCTGGGATCG
CAGTGGTGAGTAACCATGCATCATCAGGAGTACGGATAAAATGCTTGATGGTCGGAAGAGGCATAAATTC
CGTCAGCCAGTTTAGTCTGACCATCTCATCTGTAACATCATTGGCAACGCTACCTTTGCCATGTTTCAGA
AACAACTCTGGCGCATCGGGCTTCCCATACAATCGGTAGATTGTCGCACCTGATTGCCCGACATTATCGC
GAGCCCATTTATACCCATATAAATCAGCATCCATGTTGGAATTTAATCGCGGCCTTGAGCAAGACGTTTC
CCGTTGAATATGGCTCATTTTAGCTTCCTTAGCTCCTGAAAATCTCGATAACTCAAAAAATACGCCCGGT
AGTGATCTTATTTCATTATGGTGAAAGTTGGAACCTCTTACGTGCCGATCATCACAAAAGGATCTAGGTG
AAGATCCTTTTTGATAATCTCATGACCAAAATCCCTTAACGTGAGTTTTCGTTCCACTGAGCGTCAGACC
CCGTAGAAAAGATCAAAGGATCTTCTTGAGATCCTTTTTTTCTGCGCGTAATCTGCTGCTTGCAAACAAA
AAAACCACCGCTACCAGCGGTGGTTTGTTTGCCGGATCAAGAGCTACCAACTCTTTTTCCGAAGGTAACT
GGCTTCAGCAGAGCGCAGATACCAAATACTGTTCTTCTAGTGTAGCCGTAGTTAGGCCACCACTTCAAGA
ACTCTGTAGCACCGCCTACATACCTCGCTCTGCTAATCCTGTTACCAGTGGCTGCTGCCAGTGGCGATAA
GTCGTGTCTTACCGGGTTGGACTCAAGACGATAGTTACCGGATAAGGCGCAGCGGTCGGGCTGAACGGGG
GGTTCGTGCACACAGCCCAGCTTGGAGCGAACGACCTACACCGAACTGAGATACCTACAGCGTGAGCTAT
GAGAAAGCGCCACGCTTCCCGAAGGGAGAAAGGCGGACAGGTATCCGGTAAGCGGCAGGGTCGGAACAGG
AGAGCGCACGAGGGAGCTTCCAGGGGGAAACGCCTGGTATCTTTATAGTCCTGTCGGGTTTCGCCACCTC
TGACTTGAGCGTCGATTTTTGTGATGCTCGTCAGGGGGGCGGAGCCTATGGAAAAACGCCAGCAACGCGG
CCTTTTTACGGTTCCTGGCCTTTTGCTGGCCTTTTGCTCACATGTTCTTTCCTGCGTTATCCCCTGATTC
TGTGGATAACCGTGTCAGAATTCGTCTCATGACAGCGCCATAGAGCCCACCGCATCCCCAGCATGCCTGC
TATTGTCTTCCCAATCCTCCCCCTTGCTGTCCTGCCCCACCCCACCCCCCAGAATAGAATGACACCTACT
CAGACAATGCGATGCAATTTCCTCATTTTATTAGGAAAGGACAGTGGGAGTGGCACCTTCCAGGGTCAAG
GAAGGCACGGGGGAGGGGCAAACAACAGATGGCTGGCAACTAGAAGGCACAGAAGCTTACTTGTATAGCT
CGTCCATGCCGAGAGTGATCCCGGCGGCGGTCACGAACTCCAGCAGGACCATGTGATCGCGCTTCTCGTT
GGGGTCTTTGCTCAGGGCGGACTGGGTGCTCAGGTAGTGGTTGTCGGGCAGCAGCACGGGGCCGTCGCCG
ATGGGGGTGTTCTGCTGGTAGTGGTCGGCGAGCTGCACGCTGCCGTCCTCGATGTTGTGGCGGATCTTGA
AGTTCACCTTGATGCCGTT
Features (pLannotate 1.2.2; 12 found; start..end, strand, type, name):
    483..516     +  protein_bind   loxP: Cre-mediated recombination occurs in the 8-bp core sequence (GCATACAT). Cre recombinase
    542..589     -  terminator     T7 terminator: transcription terminator for bacteriophage T7 RNA polymerase
    597..638     -  CDS            SET1 (fragment): solubility-enhancement tag derived from T7 phage gene 10B
    646..1503    -  CDS            bla: BLAT_ECOLX - Experimental evidence at protein level: Swiss-Prot protein existence level 1. TEM-type are the most prevalent beta-lactamases in enterobacteria; they hydrolyze the beta-lactam bond in susceptible beta-lactam antibiotics, thus conferring resistance to penicillins and cephalosporins. TEM-3 and TEM-4 are capable of hydrolyzing cefotaxime and ceftazidime. TEM-5 is capable of hydrolyzing ceftazidime. TEM-6 is capable of hydrolyzing ceftazidime and aztreonam. TEM-8/CAZ-2, TEM- 16/CAZ-7 and TEM-24/CAZ-6 are markedly active against ceftazidime. IRT- 4 shows resistance to beta-lactamase in
   1564..1597    +  protein_bind   loxP: Cre-mediated recombination occurs in the 8-bp core sequence (GCATACAT). Cre recombinase
   1653..2108    -  rep_origin     f1 ori (sequence partly withheld): f1 bacteriophage origin of replication; arrow indicates direction of (+) strand synthesis
   2119..2136    +  promoter       tet promoter (fragment): E. coli promoter for tetracycline efflux protein gene
   2224..3037    -  CDS            KanR (fragment): aminoglycoside phosphotransferase; aph(3')-Ia; confers resistance to kanamycin in bacteria or G418 (Geneticin®) in eukaryotes
   3038..3140    -  promoter       cat promoter: promoter of the E. coli cat gene encoding chloramphenicol acetyltransferase
   3255..3843    +  rep_origin     ori: high-copy-number ColE1/pMB1/pBR322/pUC origin of replication
   3967..4191    -  polyA_signal   bGH poly(A) signal: bovine growth hormone polyadenylation signal
   4199..477     -  CDS            EGFP (across the origin): EGFP is a basic (constitutively fluorescent) green fluorescent protein published in 1996, derived from Aequorea victoria. It is reported to be a rapidly-maturing weak dimer with moderate acid sensitivity.
