[The description below was written by a language model from this plasmid's Addgene catalogue record and pLannotate feature annotations shown in this document.]
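Description:
pEGFP-CT-Tagging is a small synthetic-biology plasmid (about 4.4 kb) built on the pColE1_Alpha1 backbone. It is not an expression vector but a PCR template from which an EGFP C-terminal tagging cassette is amplified. It is maintained in E. coli at high copy through a ColE1/pUC-type origin and selected with kanamycin. The aph(3')-Ia resistance gene sits directly downstream of an annotated cat promoter. An f1 phage origin and a short tet promoter fragment are also annotated in the backbone region.

The synthetic insert, recorded as roughly 2.1 kb, contains an EGFP coding sequence that spans the numbering origin of the sequenced record, with a bovine growth hormone polyadenylation signal immediately downstream on the same strand. Next to EGFP is a TEM-type beta-lactamase (bla) gene followed by a short match to a T7 gene 10-derived tag and a T7 terminator. This block is flanked by two loxP sites in the same orientation. That layout fits a selectable tagging module: ampicillin resistance would mark clones that have taken up the amplified cassette, and Cre recombinase could then excise the marker, leaving one loxP site beside the EGFP tag.

No promoter for EGFP is annotated, as expected for a tag meant to be fused in frame to the 3' end of a target gene and expressed under that gene's own control. The record does not say which targets or target constructs are tagged, or how the cassette is inserted. The associated publication concerns drug-based selection and counterselection for genetic manipulation in Drosophila.
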