Addgene plasmid #165871: pEGFP-CT-Tagging
Purpose: Template for amplification of EGFP C-terminal tagging cassette
Depositing lab: Koen Venken. Depositing organization: Baylor College of Medicine. Publication: Multiplexed drug-based selection and counterselection genetic manipulations in Drosophila. Matinyan N, Karkhanis MS, Gonzalez Y, Jain A, Saltzman A, Malovannaya A, Sarrion-Perdigones A, Dierick HA, Venken KJT. Cell Rep. 2021 Sep 14;36(11):109700. doi: 10.1016/j.celrep.2021.109700. PubMed 34525356.
Backbone
  Vector backbone: pColE1_Alpha1
  Backbone size w/o insert (bp): 2287
  Vector type: Synthetic Biology
Growth in bacteria
  Bacterial resistance: Kanamycin, 50 μg/mL
  Growth temperature: 37°C
  Growth strain: DH10B
  Copy number: High Copy
Gene/Insert
  Gene/Insert name: Vector - CT Tagging
  Species: Synthetic
  Insert size (bp): 2104
  Cloning method: Restriction Enzyme; 5′ cloning site Unknown (unknown if destroyed)
Terms and licenses: Academic/Nonprofit Terms; Industry Terms: Not Available to Industry
Depositor comments: Alpha1
How to cite: pEGFP-CT-Tagging was a gift from Koen Venken (Addgene plasmid # 165871 ; http://n2t.net/addgene:165871 ; RRID:Addgene_165871)
